>Addgene plasmid #35122 | pAG32 | depositor full sequence | sequence record 83374 | pAG32 sequence 4160 bps
GAACGCGGCCGCCAGCTGAAGCTTCGTACGCTGCAGGTCGACGGATCCCCGGGTTAATTAAGGCGCGCCA
GATCTGTTTAGCTTGCCTTGTCCCCGCCGGGTCACCCGGCCAGCGACATGGAGGCCCAGAATACCCTCCT
TGACAGTCTTGACGTGCGCAGCTCAGGGGCATGATGTGACTGTCGCCCGTACATTTAGCCCATACATCCC
CATGTATAATCATTTGCATCCATACATTTTGATGGCCGCACGGCGCGAAGCAAAAATTACGGCTCCTCGC
TGCAGACCTGCGAGCAGGGAAACGCTCCCCTCACAGACGCGTTGAATTGTCCCCACGCCGCGCCCCTGTA
GAGAAATATAAAAGGTTAGGATTTGCCACTGAGGTTCTTCTTTCATATACTTCCTTTTAAAATCTTGCTA
GGATACAGTTCTCACATCACATCCGAACATAAACAACCATGGGTAAAAAGCCTGAACTCACCGCGACGTC
TGTCGAGAAGTTTCTGATCGAAAAGTTCGACAGCGTCTCCGACCTGATGCAGCTCTCGGAGGGCGAAGAA
TCTCGTGCTTTCAGCTTCGATGTAGGAGGGCGTGGATATGTCCTGCGGGTAAATAGCTGCGCCGATGGTT
TCTACAAAGATCGTTATGTTTATCGGCACTTTGCATCGGCCGCGCTCCCGATTCCGGAAGTGCTTGACAT
TGGGGAATTCAGCGAGAGCCTGACCTATTGCATCTCCCGCCGTGCACAGGGTGTCACGTTGCAAGACCTG
CCTGAAACCGAACTGCCCGCTGTTCTGCAGCCGGTCGCGGAGGCCATGGATGCGATCGCTGCGGCCGATC
TTAGCCAGACGAGCGGGTTCGGCCCATTCGGACCGCAAGGAATCGGTCAATACACTACATGGCGTGATTT
CATATGCGCGATTGCTGATCCCCATGTGTATCACTGGCAAACTGTGATGGACGACACCGTCAGTGCGTCC
GTCGCGCAGGCTCTCGATGAGCTGATGCTTTGGGCCGAGGACTGCCCCGAAGTCCGGCACCTCGTGCACG
CGGATTTCGGCTCCAACAATGTCCTGACGGACAATGGCCGCATAACAGCGGTCATTGACTGGAGCGAGGC
GATGTTCGGGGATTCCCAATACGAGGTCGCCAACATCTTCTTCTGGAGGCCGTGGTTGGCTTGTATGGAG
CAGCAGACGCGCTACTTCGAGCGGAGGCATCCGGAGCTTGCAGGATCGCCGCGGCTCCGGGCGTATATGC
TCCGCATTGGTCTTGACCAACTCTATCAGAGCTTGGTTGACGGCAATTTCGATGATGCAGCTTGGGCGCA
GGGTCGATGCGACGCAATCGTCCGATCCGGAGCCGGGACTGTCGGGCGTACACAAATCGCCCGCAGAAGC
GCGGCCGTCTGGACCGATGGCTGTGTAGAAGTACTCGCCGATAGTGGAAACCGACGCCCCAGCACTCGTC
CGAGGGCAAAGGAATAATCAGTACTGACAATAAAAAGATTCTTGTTTTCAAGAACTTGTCATTTGTATAG
TTTTTTTATATTGTAGTTGTTCTATTTTAATCAAATGTTAGCGTGATTTATATTTTTTTTCGCCTCGACA
TCATCTGCCCAGATGCGAAGTTAAGTGCGCAGAAAGTAATATCATGCGTCAATCGTATGTGAATGCTGGT
CGCTATACTGCTGTCGATTCGATACTAACGCCGCCATCCAGTGTCGAAAACGAGCTCGAATTCATCGATG
ATATCAGATCCACTAGTGGCCTATGCGGCCGCGGATCTGCCGGTCTCCCTATAGTGAGTCGTATTAATTT
CGATAAGCCAGGTTAACCTGCATTAATGAATCGGCCAACGCGCGGGGAGAGGCGGTTTGCGTATTGGGCG
CTCTTCCGCTTCCTCGCTCACTGACTCGCTGCGCTCGGTCGTTCGGCTGCGGCGAGCGGTATCAGCTCAC
TCAAAGGCGGTAATACGGTTATCCACAGAATCAGGGGATAACGCAGGAAAGAACATGTGAGCAAAAGGCC
AGCAAAAGGCCAGGAACCGTAAAAAGGCCGCGTTGCTGGCGTTTTTCCATAGGCTCCGCCCCCCTGACGA
GCATCACAAAAATCGACGCTCAAGTCAGAGGTGGCGAAACCCGACAGGACTATAAAGATACCAGGCGTTT
CCCCCTGGAAGCTCCCTCGTGCGCTCTCCTGTTCCGACCCTGCCGCTTACCGGATACCTGTCCGCCTTTC
TCCCTTCGGGAAGCGTGGCGCTTTCTCAATGCTCACGCTGTAGGTATCTCAGTTCGGTGTAGGTCGTTCG
CTCCAAGCTGGGCTGTGTGCACGAACCCCCCGTTCAGCCCGACCGCTGCGCCTTATCCGGTAACTATCGT
CTTGAGTCCAACCCGGTAAGACACGACTTATCGCCACTGGCAGCAGCCACTGGTAACAGGATTAGCAGAG
CGAGGTATGTAGGCGGTGCTACAGAGTTCTTGAAGTGGTGGCCTAACTACGGCTACACTAGAAGGACAGT
ATTTGGTATCTGCGCTCTGCTGAAGCCAGTTACCTTCGGAAAAAGAGTTGGTAGCTCTTGATCCGGCAAA
CAAACCACCGCTGGTAGCGGTGGTTTTTTTGTTTGCAAGCAGCAGATTACGCGCAGAAAAAAAGGATCTC
AAGAAGATCCTTTGATCTTTTCTACGGGGTCTGACGCTCAGTGGAACGAAAACTCACGTTAAGGGATTTT
GGTCATGAGATTATCAAAAAGGATCTTCACCTAGATCCTTTTAAATTAAAAATGAAGTTTTAAATCAATC
TAAAGTATATATGAGTAAACTTGGTCTGACAGTTACCAATGCTTAATCAGTGAGGCACCTATCTCAGCGA
TCTGTCTATTTCGTTCATCCATAGTTGCCTGACTCCCCGTCGTGTAGATAACTACGATACGGGAGGGCTT
ACCATCTGGCCCCAGTGCTGCAATGATACCGCGAGACCCACGCTCACCGGCTCCAGATTTATCAGCAATA
AACCAGCCAGCCGGAAGGGCCGAGCGCAGAAGTGGTCCTGCAACTTTATCCGCCTCCATCCAGTCTATTA
ATTGTTGCCGGGAAGCTAGAGTAAGTAGTTCGCCAGTTAATAGTTTGCGCAACGTTGTTGCCATTGCTAC
AGGCATCGTGGTGTCACGCTCGTCGTTTGGTATGGCTTCATTCAGCTCCGGTTCCCAACGATCAAGGCGA
GTTACATGATCCCCCATGTTGTGCAAAAAAGCGGTTAGCTCCTTCGGTCCTCCGATCGTTGTCAGAAGTA
AGTTGGCCGCAGTGTTATCACTCATGGTTATGGCAGCACTGCATAATTCTCTTACTGTCATGCCATCCGT
AAGATGCTTTTCTGTGACTGGTGAGTACTCAACCAAGTCATTCTGAGAATAGTGTATGCGGCGACCGAGT
TGCTCTTGCCCGGCGTCAATACGGGATAATACCGCGCCACATAGCAGAACTTTAAAAGTGCTCATCATTG
GAAAACGTTCTTCGGGGCGAAAACTCTCAAGGATCTTACCGCTGTTGAGATCCAGTTCGATGTAACCCAC
TCGTGCACCCAACTGATCTTCAGCATCTTTTACTTTCACCAGCGTTTCTGGGTGAGCAAAAACAGGAAGG
CAAAATGCCGCAAAAAAGGGAATAAGGGCGACACGGAAATGTTGAATACTCATACTCTTCCTTTTTCAAT
ATTATTGAAGCATTTATCAGGGTTATTGTCTCATGAGCGGATACATATTTGAATGTATTTAGAAAAATAA
ACAAATAGGGGTTCCGCGCACATTTCCCCGAAAAGTGCCACCTGACGTCTAAGAAACCATTATTATCATG
ACATTAACCTATAAAAATAGGCGTATCACGAGGCCCTTTCGTCTCGCGCGTTTCGGTGATGACGGTGAAA
ACCTCTGACACATGCAGCTCCCGGAGACGGTCACAGCTTGTCTGTAAGCGGATGCCGGGAGCAGACAAGC
CCGTCAGGGCGCGTCAGCGGGTGTTGGCGGGTGTCGGGGCTGGCTTAACTATGCGGCATCAGAGCAGATT
GTACTGAGAGTGCACCATATGGACATATTGTCGTTAGAACGCGGCTACAATTAATACATAACCTTATGTA
TCATACACATACGATTTAGGTGACACTATA
Features (pLannotate 1.2.2; 9 found; start..end, strand, type, name):
    115..1690    +  gene           hphMX6: yeast selectable marker conferring hygromycin resistance
   1798..1816    -  promoter       T7 promoter: promoter for bacteriophage T7 RNA polymerase
   1838..1891    -  CDS            lacI (fragment): lac repressor; lacI; The lac repressor binds to the lac operator to inhibit transcription in E. coli. This inhibition can be relieved by adding lactose or isopropyl-β-D-thiogalactopyranoside (IPTG).
   2074..2662    -  rep_origin     ori: high-copy-number ColE1/pMB1/pBR322/pUC origin of replication
   2833..3693    -  CDS            AmpR: β-lactamase; bla; confers resistance to ampicillin, carbenicillin, and related antibiotics
   3694..3798    -  promoter       AmpR promoter: bla
   3893..3928    +  CDS            rop (fragment): Rop protein, which maintains plasmids at low copy number; rop
   4030..4081    +  misc_feature   bom (fragment): basis of mobility region from pBR322
   4144..2       +  promoter       SP6 promoter (across the origin): promoter for bacteriophage SP6 RNA polymerase
