[The description below was written by a language model from this plasmid's Addgene catalogue record and pLannotate feature annotations shown in this document.]
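Description:
pAG32 is a small (about 4.2 kb) pFA6-based plasmid that carries the hphMX4 dominant drug-resistance cassette for use in Saccharomyces cerevisiae. It is propagated in E. coli through a high-copy ColE1/pUC-type origin and selected with ampicillin via the β-lactamase gene and its native promoter. The payload is the hph gene from Klebsiella pneumoniae, encoding hygromycin B phosphotransferase, which makes transformed yeast resistant to hygromycin B. In MX-type cassettes the open reading frame is normally flanked by heterologous fungal promoter and terminator sequences that drive expression in yeast while limiting homology to the host genome. The feature table annotates the cassette only as a single roughly 1.6 kb unit, so these regulatory parts are not itemised. The annotation software labels that unit hphMX6, whereas the catalogue entry names it hphMX4. This probably reflects the closest match in the annotation database rather than a different insert.

The cassette lies between bacteriophage SP6 and T7 promoters inherited from the backbone. Short lacI, rop and bom fragments are also detected and appear to be non-functional remnants of the vector's ancestry. Although the catalogue lists the vector type as "yeast replicating", no yeast origin or centromere is annotated, and the stated use is integrative. The plasmid serves as a PCR template: the cassette is amplified with primers carrying homology to a target locus, the product is transformed into yeast, and hygromycin B-resistant integrants are selected to obtain gene deletions. Because the marker is dominant, it does not require an auxotrophic host. The record names pAG26 and pAG34 as other plasmids that confer hygromycin B resistance.
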