Addgene plasmid #35122: pAG32
Depositing lab: John McCusker. Depositing organization: Duke University. Publication: Three new dominant drug resistance cassettes for gene disruption in Saccharomyces cerevisiae. Goldstein AL, McCusker JH. Yeast. 1999 Oct;15(14):1541-53. 10.1002/(SICI)1097-0061(199910)15:14<1541::AID-YEA476>3.0.CO;2-K PubMed 10514571.
Backbone
  Vector backbone: pFA6
  Modifications to backbone: Transformed E.coli cells are resistant to ampicillin. The plasmid contains the hph gene from Klebsiella pneumoniae encoding hygromycin B phosphotransferase and confers resistance to the antibiotic hygromycin B of transformed yeasts. Other plasmids conferring hygromycin B resistance: pAG26, pAG34. Plasmid usefull as template for PCR to create gene deletions. Integrative transformation of the respective PCR fragment and selection of the mutants
  Vector type: Yeast replicating
  Selectable markers: Hygromycin B
Growth in bacteria
  Bacterial resistance: Ampicillin, 100 μg/mL
  Growth temperature: 37°C
  Growth strain: DH5alpha
  Copy number: High Copy
Gene/Insert
  Gene/Insert name: hphMX4
  Species: Klebsiella pneumoniae
Terms and licenses: Academic/Nonprofit Terms; Industry Terms: Not Available to Industry
How to cite: pAG32 was a gift from John McCusker (Addgene plasmid # 35122 ; http://n2t.net/addgene:35122 ; RRID:Addgene_35122)
