>Addgene plasmid #35122 | pAG32 | addgene partial sequence | sequence record 46287 | SP6 5'-ATTTAGGTGACACTATAG-3'
CGGATCCCCGGGTTAATTAAGGCGCGCCAGATCTGTTTAGCTTGCCTCGTCCCCGCCGGGTCACCCGGCC
AGCGACATGGAGGCCCAGAATACCCTCCTTGACAGTCTTGACGTGCGCAGCTCAGGGGCATGATGTGACT
GTCGCCCGTACATTTAGCCCATACATCCCCATGTATAATCATTTGCATCCATACATTTTGATGGCCGCAC
GGCGCGAAGCAAAAATTACGGCTCCTCGCTGCGGACCTGCGAGCAGGGAAACGCTCCCCTCACAGACGCG
TTGAATTGTCCCCACGCCGCGCCCCTGTAGAGAAATATAAAAGGTTAGGATTTGCCACTGAGGTTCTTCT
TTCATATACTTCCTTTTAAAATCTTGCTAGGATACAGTTCTCACATCACATCCGAACATAAACAACCATG
GGTAAAAAGCCTGAACTCACCGCGACGTCTGTCGAGAAGTTTCTGATCGAAAAGTTCGACAGCGTCTCCG
ACCTGATGCAGCTCTCGGAGGGCGAAGAATCTCGTGCTTTCAGCTTCGATGTAGGAGGGCGTGGATATGT
CCTGCGGGTAAATAGCTGCGCCGATGGTTTCTACAAAGATCGTTATGTTTATCGGCACTTTGCATCGGCC
GCGCTCCCGATTCCGGAAGTGCTTGACATTGGGGAATTCAGCGAGAGCCTGACCTATTGCATCTCCCGCC
GTGCACAGGGTGTCACGTTGCAAGACCTGCCTGAAACCGAACTGCCCGCTGTTCTGCAGCCGGTCGCGGA
GGCCATGGATGCGATCGCTGCGGCCGATCTTAGCCAGACGAGCGGGTTCGGCCCATTCGGACCGCAAGGA
ATCGGTCAATACACTACATGGCGTGATTTCATATGC
